Addgene plasmid #10997: YEplac181-BUD32
Depositing lab: Francisco Malagon. Depositing organization: National Cancer Institute (NCI).
Backbone
  Vector backbone: YEplac181
  Backbone size w/o insert (bp): 5741
  Vector type: Bacterial Expression, Yeast Expression
Growth in bacteria
  Bacterial resistance: Ampicillin, 100 μg/mL
  Growth temperature: 37°C
  Growth strain: DH5alpha
  Copy number: High Copy
Gene/Insert
  Gene/Insert name: BUD32
  Species: S. cerevisiae (budding yeast)
  Insert size (bp): 2372
  Mutation: Wild type
  Entrez Gene: BUD32 (a.k.a. LDB14)
  Cloning method: Restriction Enzyme; 5′ cloning site BamHI (not destroyed); 3′ cloning site XbaI (not destroyed)
  Sequencing primers: 5′ n/a; 3′ M13 reverse
Terms and licenses: Academic/Nonprofit Terms; Industry Terms: Not Available to Industry
How to cite: YEplac181-BUD32 was a gift from Francisco Malagon (Addgene plasmid # 10997 ; http://n2t.net/addgene:10997 ; RRID:Addgene_10997)
