[The description below was written by a language model from this plasmid's Addgene catalogue record and pLannotate feature annotations shown in this document.]
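Description:
YEplac181-BUD32 is a yeast–E. coli shuttle plasmid built on the YEplac181 episomal backbone and carrying a wild-type genomic fragment that contains the Saccharomyces cerevisiae BUD32 gene (also known as LDB14). In bacteria it replicates from a high-copy ColE1/pUC-type origin and is selected through the β-lactamase gene (AmpR) that confers ampicillin resistance. In yeast it is maintained as a multicopy episome by the 2μ origin of replication, with the LEU2 gene under its own promoter complementing leucine auxotrophy in leu2 host strains. The backbone also carries the pUC-style lac promoter/operator, a lacZα fragment and polylinker remnants, which flank the cloning site.

The insert of about 2.4 kb was placed between the BamHI and XbaI sites of the polylinker, both of which are retained. The annotated sequence shows the complete BUD32 coding region flanked by partial coding sequences of the neighbouring genes APL6 and SAY1, consistent with a genomic fragment rather than a bare open reading frame. No heterologous yeast promoter is annotated, so BUD32 is presumably expressed from the native upstream and downstream sequences within the fragment, although the record does not state this explicitly. BUD32 encodes a component of the EKC/KEOPS complex, which is required for the t6A37 threonylcarbamoyl modification of tRNAs that read codons beginning with adenine; within the complex it has ATPase activity and supports the catalytic subunit KAE1. The record does not give a specific purpose, but a 2μ LEU2 plasmid of this kind is suited to high-copy expression of BUD32 in yeast, for example in complementation or dosage-suppression experiments.
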