Features (pLannotate 1.2.2; 18 found; start..end, strand, type, name):
      1..93      +  CDS            lacI (fragment): lac repressor; lacI; The lac repressor binds to the lac operator to inhibit transcription in E. coli. This inhibition can be relieved by adding lactose or isopropyl-β-D-thiogalactopyranoside (IPTG).
    106..127     +  protein_bind   CAP binding site: CAP binding activates transcription in the presence of cAMP. E. coli catabolite activator protein
    142..172     +  promoter       lac promoter: promoter for the E. coli lac operon
    180..196     +  protein_bind   lac operator: The lac repressor binds to the lac operator to inhibit transcription in E. coli. This inhibition can be relieved by adding lactose or isopropyl-β-D-thiogalactopyranoside (IPTG). lac repressor encoded by lacI
    233..263     -  misc_feature   MCS (fragment): pUC18/19 multiple cloning site
    257..427     -  CDS            APL6 (fragment): AP3B_YEAST - Also known as YKS5. Experimental evidence at protein level: Swiss-Prot protein existence level 1. Part of the AP-3 complex, an adaptor-related complex which is not clathrin-associated. The complex is associated with the Golgi region as well as more peripheral structures. It facilitates the budding of vesicles from the Golgi membrane and may be directly involved in trafficking to the vacuole. Required for the transport via the ALP pathway, which directs the transport of the cargo proteins PHO8 and VAM3 to the vacuole. From Saccharomyces cerevisiae (strain ATCC 204508 / S288c) (Bake
    654..1436    -  CDS            BUD32: BUD32_YEAST - Also known as LDB14. Experimental evidence at protein level: Swiss-Prot protein existence level 1. Component of the EKC/KEOPS complex that is required for the formation of a threonylcarbamoyl group on adenosine at position 37 (t(6)A37) in tRNAs that read codons beginning with adenine. The complex is probably involved in the transfer of the threonylcarbamoyl moiety of threonylcarbamoyl-AMP (TC-AMP) to the N6 group of A37. BUD32 has ATPase activity in the context of the EKC/KEOPS complex and likely plays a supporting role to the catalytic subunit KAE1. The EKC/KEOPS complex also pr
   1647..2636    -  CDS            SAY1 (fragment): SAY1_YEAST - Experimental evidence at protein level: Swiss-Prot protein existence level 1. Required for the deacetylation of acetylated sterols. Involved in the resistance to eugenol and pregnenolone toxicity. From Saccharomyces cerevisiae (strain ATCC 204508 / S288c) (Baker's yeast).
   2656..2813    +  CDS            lacZα (fragment): LacZα fragment of β-galactosidase; lacZ fragment
   2819..2871    -  misc_feature   bom (fragment): basis of mobility region from pBR322
   2867..2959    +  CDS            RAF1 (fragment): RAF_YEAST - Experimental evidence at transcript level: Swiss-Prot protein existence level 2. Antagonizes transcriptional repression of recombinase FLP by REP1-REP2. May play a role in plasmid partitioning. From Saccharomyces cerevisiae (strain ATCC 204508 / S288c) (Baker's yeast).
   3113..4459    -  rep_origin     2μ ori: yeast 2μ plasmid origin of replication
   4464..4480    -  promoter       tet promoter (fragment): E. coli promoter for tetracycline efflux protein gene
   4597..5689    -  CDS            LEU2: 3-isopropylmalate dehydrogenase, required for leucine biosynthesis; S. cerevisiae LEU2; yeast auxotrophic marker
   5708..6099    -  promoter       LEU2 promoter: S. cerevisiae LEU2
   6205..6309    +  promoter       AmpR promoter: bla
   6310..7170    +  CDS            AmpR: β-lactamase; bla; confers resistance to ampicillin, carbenicillin, and related antibiotics
   7341..7929    +  rep_origin     ori: high-copy-number ColE1/pMB1/pBR322/pUC origin of replication
>Addgene plasmid #10997 | YEplac181-BUD32 | depositor full sequence | sequence record 6832 | Author sequence
GCGCCCAATACGCAAACCGCCTCTCCCCGCGCGTTGGCCGATTCATTAATGCAGCTGGCACGACAGGTTT
CCCGACTGGAAAGCGGGCAGTGAGCGCAACGCAATTAATGTGAGTTAGCTCACTCATTAGGCACCCCAGG
CTTTACACTTTATGCTTCCGGCTCGTATGTTGTGTGGAATTGTGAGCGGATAACAATTTCACACAGGAAA
CAGCTATGACCATGATTACGCCAAGCTTGCATGCCTGCAGGTCGACTCTAGAGTTCCTAGAATTTAACAA
GGTGACTAACTGTTGAGGATTGATGTTTTGAGAATAATAAGTATAGGAGGATTCACCCAGCTTAGAGGTG
GCTACCGCGGCAGCTTCCCTCGTTATTACTTTGGCCGTATCCAACGCCGATGCAATACGGTGAATTGAAT
CTACCATTGCTGGTTGTCCACTTTTCGATTGTTTGCTGTCTTTGGTTTACCTTTCTTTTCTTTATATATT
TATATATATGGTTCTTCAAAAATGATTTGTCTGAATTTGTCAAAATCTCAATAACTCGGACACGCTTTGA
TGGTAACATACCTAAAAGTTATGTACGTTAATATAAATTATAGATACATATTATGTGCAGCGATATACAG
GCAGTACGCTAGCATTTATATTATCCTAGCATACTTCTCTTACGACCACGCAACCTGACCTCTTCGAATC
TTTTGGTAACTTCTTTCAGTTTCTTGGCACCTTTCGCACCTTGTTCACGATAGACCTCTTCGAACCCCTC
CATGATCCAAGCATTGTATTTTTCCGCATGCTTCGAATGTGTACTTAAAATAGCTCTCTCTAAGACGTAT
AAATCGACGCCTTTATCTTCGACCAGGTTTGAAACTGAGCCCAGACCGAAATCAATCAAATGAGGCGTCC
ATCTCGCACCATCTCGCACGAGAACAATGTTAGAACTTGTCAAATCACCATGACAGTAGTCATTCCAGTG
CAACAACCCAATTTGGCGCCCCACTTTCCGTAGTGTAGTTGCTACAAGATCACTATATGGATCTTGGTCA
TGCATCCAAAGGAAGTTCTTTAGGTTACTAAAACCGTGCCCTCCGGGAAGATCTTCTCCAAGGAACTCTA
ACCAAATGAATCCATTGTATGGATCACACGCTATCAGTTGAGGGACACATAGCCCTGGAATCAAGTATAA
TTTGGCCAATAAACGCGACTCATTCAACGTACGATGTTTTGTTAGTGCCTGGTCTATTTGTGGATGTCTA
TAACGCTTTGGTGGCCTATATTTGATAATATACTTTTGATGAGAATCCTTTGCTCTTGGGAGATATGGGT
GAGTAGTCGTTGTGAAAACAATGGCTTCTGCACCTTGAGAAATAGGTGCAATGTCCACATCAGGAGTCAG
GTAGGAAGATACTTTATCAATGAATTCTTGCGTCATAATGAGCAAAGCGTATAACCTTTTCCGCTGTCGT
ATTCATCACTTATTTGATTTCAAGTAAGGTTATCTTTGTCCTTCAAGTTGGTGATGCGCCGGCGATTTTT
TCAACCTTGTTGCTGCTAAAATAATGGAAAATCAAAATAAATTTGTGCTGACCCAAATATTTATGTATAT
AAAAGGGGTTATGTAATTGTCATTATGACAAATTCAGGATTGCATAAACTCAAGAATGCGAGCGATAGAT
GGTATGTTGGTCCAGCGATCCATATTACGAGAGTAGTTTAATATTGGGCCCGTATGATAACCTTGGTGTT
CAACCAGCACATTTTTGGCGGTAAAGTGGTTACATCCCTCGCTAGCGTCACTCATTTTCTTTGCCAAGAT
CTTGTTTTGAAAGCTCAACAACTCATCACTACCATAAGTAATCATCACAGAGCACTTTTTCAGAATATCT
TGCCACATTTTAGTTTCGAAATTCTTTTCAATATTAACAAAAGGGTCGCTGGTAAAATCGACGTTTGGGT
TGTTTCCTACAAACATTCGCCCAAACATCGAATGACTCTTCAAACATAGACCATCCCATTCTTGTGTTCC
TTGCATATATTCCTTTTCTCCCTCGTGGAAGAAAGTGGCATTGGCCCAGGGACTTATGGCTATGACTTTT
TTCGGGTATATTTCTCTGTGACACTTTCTTAAATATAAAACAATGTTCAAAACAGCATTGCCACCAGCAG
AATCCCCCATAATCACTACATTTTTGCACCCCATAGTCTTAACAACGTAATCAAAAATGGCCACATTTTG
TAAAATTTGCAGAGGGTACTTTTTCGACTGGTCATCGGTAGCTGTAACGGTATAATCTGGTACAAGAATG
GCCATTTTAGGAAAGGCATTTCGCATATTATTCAAGAAAGAAAACGACGTAGGCGTCAATTTAAGAGCAT
AACCACCCCCATGATAGAATACTAAAACTGGATCTGTCGTGGGGTCAAATCCTTCCGGCATAACATATTG
ATAAAACTTTGTGCTAACTATTTTGGGTGCGTTTAATTGATGGTCTTGGAAAATATTGTTTTCTGGAGAT
TTCTGATCTTCTATAGGAATGTTGCATTTGACATATGTTGGACTAGAAAATGTAGAAGGATATAAACAAA
CAAATAAAGGATTGAGCACGTATTGACAGATGCGTTCATCGAGGATCCCCGGGTACCGAGCTCGAATTCA
CTGGCCGTCGTTTTACAACGTCGTGACTGGGAAAACCCTGGCGTTACCCAACTTAATCGCCTTGCAGCAC
ATCCCCCTTTCGCCAGCTGGCGTAATAGCGAAGAGGCCCGCACCGATCGCCCTTCCCAACAGTTGCGCAG
CCTGAATGGCGAATGGCGCCTGATGCGGTATTTTCTCCTTACGCATCTGTGCGGTATTTCACACCGCATA
TATCGGATCGTACTTGTTACCCATCATTGAATTTTGAACATCCGAACCTGGGAGTTTTCCCTGAAACAGA
TAGTATATTTGAACCTGTATAATAATATATAGTCTAGCGCTTTACGGAAGACAATGTATGTATTTCGGTT
CCTGGAGAAACTATTGCATCTATTGCATAGGTAATCTTGCACGTCGCATCCCCGGTTCATTTTCTGCGTT
TCCATCTTGCACTTCAATAGCATATCTTTGTTAACGAAGCATCTGTGCTTCATTTTGTAGAACAAAAATG
CAACGCGAGAGCGCTAATTTTTCAAACAAAGAATCTGAGCTGCATTTTTACAGAACAGAAATGCAACGCG
AAAGCGCTATTTTACCAACGAAGAATCTGTGCTTCATTTTTGTAAAACAAAAATGCAACGCGAGAGCGCT
AATTTTTCAAACAAAGAATCTGAGCTGCATTTTTACAGAACAGAAATGCAACGCGAGAGCGCTATTTTAC
CAACAAAGAATCTATACTTCTTTTTTGTTCTACAAAAATGCATCCCGAGAGCGCTATTTTTCTAACAAAG
CATCTTAGATTACTTTTTTTCTCCTTTGTGCGCTCTATAATGCAGTCTCTTGATAACTTTTTGCACTGTA
GGTCCGTTAAGGTTAGAAGAAGGCTACTTTGGTGTCTATTTTCTCTTCCATAAAAAAAGCCTGACTCCAC
TTCCCGCGTTTACTGATTACTAGCGAAGCTGCGGGTGCATTTTTTCAAGATAAAGGCATCCCCGATTATA
TTCTATACCGATGTGGATTGCGCATACTTTGTGAACAGAAAGTGATAGCGTTGATGATTCTTCATTGGTC
AGAAAATTATGAACGGTTTCTTCTATTTTGTCTCTATATACTACGTATAGGAAATGTTTACATTTTCGTA
TTGTTTTCGATTCACTCTATGAATAGTTCTTACTACAATTTTTTTGTCTAAAGAGTAATACTAGAGATAA
ACATAAAAAATGTAGAGGTCGAGTTTAGATGCAAGTTCAAGGAGCGAAAGGTGGATGGGTAGGTTATATA
GGGATATAGCACAGAGATATATAGCAAAGAGATACTTTTGAGCAATGTTTGTGGAAGCGGTATTCGCAAT
ATTTTAGTAGCTCGTTACAGTCCGGTGCGTTTTTGGTTTTTTGAAAGTGCGTCTTCAGAGCGCTTTTGGT
TTTCAAAAGCGCTCTGAAGTTCCTATACTTTCTAGCTAGAGAATAGGAACTTCGGAATAGGAACTTCAAA
GCGTTTCCGAAAACGAGCGCTTCCGAAAATGCAACGCGAGCTGCGCACATACAGCTCACTGTTCACGTCG
CACCTATATCTGCGTGTTGCCTGTATATATATATACATGAGAAGAACGGCATAGTGCGTGTTTATGCTTA
AATGCGTACTTATATGCGTCTATTTATGTAGGATGAAAGGTAGTCTAGTACCTCCTGTGATATTATCCCA
TTCCATGCGGGGTATCGTATGCTTCCTTCAGCACTACCCTTTAGCTGTTCTATATGCTGCCACTCCTCAA
TTGGATTAGTCTCATCCTTCAATGCTATCATTTCCTTTGATATTGGATCGATCCGATGATAAGCTGTCAA
ACATGAGAATTAATTCTACCCTATGAACATATTCCATTTTGTAATTTCGTGTCGTTTCTATTATGAATTT
CATTTATAAAGTTTATGTACAAATATCATAAAAAAAGAGAATCTTTTTAAGCAAGGATTTTCTTAACTTC
TTCGGCGACAGCATCACCGACTTCGGTGGTACTGTTGGAACCACCTAAATCACCAGTTCTGATACCTGCA
TCCAAAACCTTTTTAACTGCATCTTCAATGGCCTTACCTTCTTCAGGCAAGTTCAATGACAATTTCAACA
TCATTGCAGCAGACAAGATAGTGGCGATAGGGTCAACCTTATTCTTTGGCAAATCTGGAGCAGAACCGTG
GCATGGTTCGTACAAACCAAATGCGGTGTTCTTGTCTGGCAAAGAGGCCAAGGACGCAGATGGCAACAAA
CCCAAGGAACCTGGGATAACGGAGGCTTCATCGGAGATGATATCACCAAACATGTTGCTGGTGATTATAA
TACCATTTAGGTGGGTTGGGTTCTTAACTAGGATCATGGCGGCAGAATCAATCAATTGATGTTGAACCTT
CAATGTAGGAAATTCGTTCTTGATGGTTTCCTCCACAGTTTTTCTCCATAATCTTGAAGAGGCCAAAACA
TTAGCTTTATCCAAGGACCAAATAGGCAATGGTGGCTCATGTTGTAGGGCCATGAAAGCGGCCATTCTTG
TGATTCTTTGCACTTCTGGAACGGTGTATTGTTCACTATCCCAAGCGACACCATCACCATCGTCTTCCTT
TCTCTTACCAAAGTAAATACCTCCCACTAATTCTCTGACAACAACGAAGTCAGTACCTTTAGCAAATTGT
GGCTTGATTGGAGATAAGTCTAAAAGAGAGTCGGATGCAAAGTTACATGGTCTTAAGTTGGCGTACAATT
GAAGTTCTTTACGGATTTTTAGTAAACCTTGTTCAGGTCTAACACTACCTGTACCCCATTTAGGACCACC
CACAGCACCTAACAAAACGGCATCAACCTTCTTGGAGGCTTCCAGCGCCTCATCTGGAAGTGGGACACCT
GTAGCATCGATAGCAGCACCACCAATTAAATGATTTTCGAAATCGAACTTGACATTGGAACGAACATCAG
AAATAGCTTTAAGAACCTTAATGGCTTCGGCTGTGATCTTGACCAACGTGGTCACCTGGCAAAACGACGA
TCTTCTTAGGGGCAGACATAGGGGCAGACATTAGAATGTATATCCTTGAAATATATATATATATTGCTGA
AATGTAAAAGGTAAGAAAAGTTAGAATAAGACGATTGCTAACCACCTATTGGAAAAAACAATAGGTCCTT
AAATAATATTGTCAACTTCAAGTATTGTGATGCAAGCATTTAGTCATGAACGCTTCTCTATTCTATATGA
AAAGCCGGTTCCGGCCTCTCACCTTTCCTTTTTCTCCCAATTTTTCAGTTGAAAAAGGTATATGCGCGGC
GACCTCTGAAATTAACAAAAAATTTCCAGTCATCGAATTTGTCTGTGCGATAGCGCCCCTGTGTGTTCTC
GTTATGTTGAGGAAAAAAATAATGGTTGCTAAGAGATTCGAACTCTTGCATCTTACGATACCTGAGTATT
CCCACAGTTAATTCTTGAAGACGAAAGGGCCTCGTGATACGCCTATTTTTATAGGTTAATGTCATGATAA
TAATGGTTTCTTAGACGTCAGGTGGCACTTTTCGGGGAAATGTGCGCGGAACCCCTATTTGTTTATTTTT
CTAAATACATTCAAATATGTATCCGCTCATGAGACAATAACCCTGATAAATGCTTCAATAATATTGAAAA
AGGAAGAGTATGAGTATTCAACATTTCCGTGTCGCCCTTATTCCCTTTTTTGCGGCATTTTGCCTTCCTG
TTTTTGCTCACCCAGAAACGCTGGTGAAAGTAAAAGATGCTGAAGATCAGTTGGGTGCACGAGTGGGTTA
CATCGAACTGGATCTCAACAGCGGTAAGATCCTTGAGAGTTTTCGCCCCGAAGAACGTTTTCCAATGATG
AGCACTTTTAAAGTTCTGCTATGTGGCGCGGTATTATCCCGTATTGACGCCGGGCAAGAGCAACTCGGTC
GCCGCATACACTATTCTCAGAATGACTTGGTTGAGTACTCACCAGTCACAGAAAAGCATCTTACGGATGG
CATGACAGTAAGAGAATTATGCAGTGCTGCCATAACCATGAGTGATAACACTGCGGCCAACTTACTTCTG
ACAACGATCGGAGGACCGAAGGAGCTAACCGCTTTTTTGCACAACATGGGGGATCATGTAACTCGCCTTG
ATCGTTGGGAACCGGAGCTGAATGAAGCCATACCAAACGACGAGCGTGACACCACGATGCCTGTAGCAAT
GGCAACAACGTTGCGCAAACTATTAACTGGCGAACTACTTACTCTAGCTTCCCGGCAACAATTAATAGAC
TGGATGGAGGCGGATAAAGTTGCAGGACCACTTCTGCGCTCGGCCCTTCCGGCTGGCTGGTTTATTGCTG
ATAAATCTGGAGCCGGTGAGCGTGGGTCTCGCGGTATCATTGCAGCACTGGGGCCAGATGGTAAGCCCTC
CCGTATCGTAGTTATCTACACGACGGGGAGTCAGGCAACTATGGATGAACGAAATAGACAGATCGCTGAG
ATAGGTGCCTCACTGATTAAGCATTGGTAACTGTCAGACCAAGTTTACTCATATATACTTTAGATTGATT
TAAAACTTCATTTTTAATTTAAAAGGATCTAGGTGAAGATCCTTTTTGATAATCTCATGACCAAAATCCC
TTAACGTGAGTTTTCGTTCCACTGAGCGTCAGACCCCGTAGAAAAGATCAAAGGATCTTCTTGAGATCCT
TTTTTTCTGCGCGTAATCTGCTGCTTGCAAACAAAAAAACCACCGCTACCAGCGGTGGTTTGTTTGCCGG
ATCAAGAGCTACCAACTCTTTTTCCGAAGGTAACTGGCTTCAGCAGAGCGCAGATACCAAATACTGTCCT
TCTAGTGTAGCCGTAGTTAGGCCACCACTTCAAGAACTCTGTAGCACCGCCTACATACCTCGCTCTGCTA
ATCCTGTTACCAGTGGCTGCTGCCAGTGGCGATAAGTCGTGTCTTACCGGGTTGGACTCAAGACGATAGT
TACCGGATAAGGCGCAGCGGTCGGGCTGAACGGGGGGTTCGTGCACACAGCCCAGCTTGGAGCGAACGAC
CTACACCGAACTGAGATACCTACAGCGTGAGCTATGAGAAAGCGCCACGCTTCCCGAAGGGAGAAAGGCG
GACAGGTATCCGGTAAGCGGCAGGGTCGGAACAGGAGAGCGCACGAGGGAGCTTCCAGGGGGAAACGCCT
GGTATCTTTATAGTCCTGTCGGGTTTCGCCACCTCTGACTTGAGCGTCGATTTTTGTGATGCTCGTCAGG
GGGGCGGAGCCTATGGAAAAACGCCAGCAACGCGGCCTTTTTACGGTTCCTGGCCTTTTGCTGGCCTTTT
GCTCACATGTTCTTTCCTGCGTTATCCCCTGATTCTGTGGATAACCGTATTACCGCCTTTGAGTGAGCTG
ATACCGCTCGCCGCAGCCGAACGACCGAGCGCAGCGAGTCAGTGAGCGAGGAAGCGGAAGA
