>Addgene plasmid #10997 | YEplac181-BUD32 | addgene partial sequence | sequence record 17964 | 10997 with M13R
CGACTCTAGAGTTCCTAGAATTTACAAGGTGACTAACTGTTGAGGATTGATGTTTTGAGAATAATAAGTA
TAGGAGGATTCACCCAGCTTAGAGGTGGCTACCGCGGCAGCTTCCCTCGTTATTACTTTGGCCGTATCCA
ACGCCGATGCAATACGGTGAATTGAATCTACCATTGCTGGTTGTCCACTTTTCGATTGTTTGCTGTCTTT
GGTTTACCTTTCTTTTCTTTATATATTTATATATATGGTTCTTCAAAAATGATTTGTCTGAATTTGTCAA
AATCTCAATAACTCGGACACGCTTTGATGGTAACATACCTAAAAGTTATGTACGTTAATATAAATTATAG
ATACATATTATGTGCAGCGATATACAGGCAGTACGCTAGCATTTATATTATCCTAGCATACTTCTCTTAC
GACCACGCAACCTGACCTCTTCGAATCTTTTGGTAACTTCTTTCAGTTTCTTGGCACCTTTCGCACCTTG
TTCACGATAGACCTCTTCGAACCCCTCCATGATCCAAGCATTGTATTTTTCCGCATGCTTCGAATGTGTA
CTTAAAATAGCTCTCTC
